Addgene plasmid #149195: pGBW-m4046692
Purpose: Yeast Expression plasmid for SARS-CoV-2 nsp6
Depositing lab: Ginkgo Bioworks & Benjie Chen. Depositing organization: Ginkgo Bioworks.
Backbone
  Vector backbone: AmpR; 2u URA3
  Backbone size w/o insert (bp): 4078
  Vector type: Yeast Expression
  Selectable markers: URA3
Growth in bacteria
  Bacterial resistance: Ampicillin, 100 μg/mL
  Growth temperature: 37°C
  Growth strain: DH5alpha
  Copy number: High Copy
Gene/Insert
  Gene/Insert name: SARS-CoV-2 nsp6
  Species: S. cerevisiae (budding yeast); Severe acute respiratory syndrome coronavirus 2
  Insert size (bp): 869
  Mutation: Saccharomyces cerevisiae recode 1
  Entrez Gene: ORF1ab (a.k.a. GU280_gp01)
  Promoter: pGAL1
  Cloning method: Unknown
Resource information
  A portion of this plasmid was derived from a plasmid made by: GinkgoBioworks
Depositor comments: NCBI Reference Sequence: YP_009725302.1. Created by gene synthesis with Not1 site. NGS used for QC was performed by Ginkgo and may not fully cover the entire plasmid.
How to cite: pGBW-m4046692 was a gift from Ginkgo Bioworks & Benjie Chen (Addgene plasmid # 149195 ; http://n2t.net/addgene:149195 ; RRID:Addgene_149195)
