[The description below was written by a language model from this plasmid's Addgene catalogue record and pLannotate feature annotations shown in this document.]
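Description:
pGBW-m4046692 is an episomal yeast expression plasmid for galactose-inducible production of the SARS-CoV-2 non-structural protein nsp6 in Saccharomyces cerevisiae. It is a yeast–E. coli shuttle vector. A 2μ origin supports multicopy maintenance in yeast, and the URA3 gene with its own promoter allows selection in ura3 auxotrophic strains and counterselection with 5-fluoroorotic acid. In bacteria the plasmid replicates from a high-copy ColE1/pUC-type origin and is selected through the AmpR β-lactamase gene, which the annotation places downstream of a cat promoter. A short rop-like segment is annotated next to AmpR, although the catalogue lists the plasmid as high copy. Phage T3Te and T7Te terminators flank the bacterial origin and a tonB terminator sits beyond the resistance cassette, presumably insulating these modules from read-through transcription.

The payload is a synthetic nsp6 coding sequence of roughly 870 bp, recoded for S. cerevisiae codon usage ("recode 1") and derived from the ORF1ab polyprotein. It lies between the GAL1 promoter, which is regulated by Gal4 and induced by galactose, and a CYC1 transcription terminator. The automated annotation recognises the insert as a fragment of the replicase polyprotein 1a. The functional note attached to that feature describes nsp10, but this is generic polyprotein text rather than a description of the insert, which the catalogue identifies as nsp6. No epitope tags or reporters are annotated.

The insert was made by gene synthesis, and the depositor cautions that the sequencing used for quality control may not cover the whole plasmid. The record supports use for controlled expression of nsp6 in yeast but does not specify any particular downstream application.
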