Features (pLannotate 1.2.2; 13 found; start..end, strand, type, name):
     25..466     +  promoter       GAL1 promoter: S. cerevisiae GAL1; inducible promoter, regulated by Gal4
    472..1350    +  CDS            R1A_SARS2 (fragment): Experimental evidence at protein level: Swiss-Prot protein existence level 1. [Non-structural protein 10]: Plays a pivotal role in viral transcription by stimulating both nsp14 3'-5' exoribonuclease and nsp16 2'-O-methyltransferase activities. Therefore plays an essential role in viral mRNAs cap methylation. From Severe acute respiratory syndrome coronavirus 2 (2019-nCoV) (SARS-CoV-2).
   1379..1551    +  terminator     CYC1 terminator (fragment): S. cerevisiae CYC1; transcription terminator for CYC1
   1587..1763    +  promoter       URA3 promoter (fragment): S. cerevisiae URA3
   1764..2567    +  CDS            URA3: orotidine-5'-phosphate decarboxylase, required for uracil biosynthesis; S. cerevisiae URA3; yeast auxotrophic marker, counterselectable with 5-fluoroorotic acid (5-FOA)
   2650..3632    -  rep_origin     2μ ori: yeast 2μ plasmid origin of replication
   3710..3739    +  terminator     T3Te terminator: phage T3 early transcription terminator
   3761..4348    +  rep_origin     ori: high-copy-number ColE1/pMB1/pBR322/pUC origin of replication
   4360..4387    -  terminator     T7Te terminator: phage T7 early transcription terminator
   4411..4602    -  CDS            rop: Rop protein, which maintains plasmids at low copy number; rop
   4603..5463    -  CDS            AmpR: β-lactamase; bla; confers resistance to ampicillin, carbenicillin, and related antibiotics
   5464..5566    -  promoter       cat promoter: promoter of the E. coli cat gene encoding chloramphenicol acetyltransferase
   5567..5598    -  terminator     tonB terminator: bidirectional E. coli tonB-P14 transcription terminator
>Addgene plasmid #149195 | pGBW-m4046692 | addgene full sequence | sequence record 297816 | Ginkgo NGS Result
GCGGCCGCTTGCTATATTGAAGTACGGATTAGAAGCCGCCGAGCGGGCGACAGCCCTCCGACGGAAGACT
CTCCTCCGTGCGTCCTCGTCTTCACCGGTCGCGTTCCTGAAACGCAGATGTGCCTCGCGCCGCACTGCTC
CGAACAATAAAGATTCTACAATACTAGCTTTTATGGTTATGAAGAGGAAAAATTGGCAGTAACCTGGCCC
CACAAACCTTCAAATTAACGAATCAAATTAACAACCATAGGATGATAATGCGATTAGTTTTTTAGCCTTA
TTTCTGGGGTAATTAATCAGCGAAGCGATGATTTTTGATCTATTAACAGATATATAAATGGAAAAGCTGC
ATAACCACTTTAACTAATACTTTCAACATTTTCAGTTTGTATTACTTCTTATTCAAATGTCATAAAAGTA
TCAACAAAAAATTGTTAATATACCTCTATACTTTAACGTCAAGGAGAAAAAACTATAATGTCTGCTGTCA
AAAGAACTATTAAGGGTACCCATCACTGGTTGCTGCTAACAATCTTAACTTCCTTGTTAGTGCTTGTTCA
AAGTACCCAGTGGTCGTTGTTTTTCTTCTTGTACGAGAACGCCTTTCTCCCATTCGCAATGGGGATAATT
GCTATGTCAGCTTTTGCCATGATGTTCGTTAAGCACAAACATGCGTTTTTGTGCTTATTCTTGTTGCCTT
CTCTCGCTACGGTAGCTTATTTCAATATGGTCTACATGCCAGCTTCCTGGGTTATGCGTATCATGACTTG
GTTGGACATGGTTGATACCAGCCTTTCTGGTTTCAAGTTGAAAGATTGTGTCATGTACGCATCTGCCGTT
GTATTACTAATTCTTATGACTGCTAGAACCGTCTATGACGATGGCGCGAGAAGGGTTTGGACACTAATGA
ACGTGTTGACTTTAGTTTACAAGGTCTACTATGGAAATGCCTTGGACCAAGCTATCTCCATGTGGGCTTT
AATAATCTCAGTCACTTCTAACTACAGTGGTGTTGTTACTACAGTGATGTTTTTGGCTAGAGGTATTGTC
TTCATGTGTGTTGAATATTGTCCCATTTTCTTTATCACCGGTAACACTTTACAATGCATTATGTTGGTTT
ACTGTTTCTTAGGTTACTTTTGTACCTGTTATTTCGGCCTATTTTGTTTGTTGAATCGATACTTTAGACT
CACATTGGGTGTTTACGATTATTTGGTCAGCACTCAAGAATTTAGATATATGAACTCCCAAGGTTTGTTA
CCACCAAAGAACTCTATTGATGCCTTCAAGTTGAACATCAAGCTGTTAGGTGTCGGTGGAAAACCTTGCA
TCAAGGTAGCCACCGTCCAATAAACAGGCCCCTTTTCCTTTGTCGATATCATGTAATTAGTTATGTCACG
CTTACATTCACGCCCTCCTCCCACATCCGCTCTAACCGAAAAGGAAGGAGTTAGACAACCTGAAGTCTAG
GTCCCTATTTATTTTTTTTAATAGTTATGTTAGTATTAAGAACGTTATTTATATTTCAAATTTTTCTTTT
TTTTCTGTACAAAGCGGCCGCCGAACCACTAGTGCACTGCAGTACACGGTTTCCTTGAAATTTTTTTGAT
TCGGTAATCTCCGAACAGAAGGAAGAACGAAGGAAGGAGCACAGACTTAGATTGGTATATATACGCATAT
GTAGTGTTGAAGAAACATGAAATTGCCCAGTATTCTTAACCCAACTGCACAGAACAAAAACGTGCAGGAA
ACGAAGATAAATCATGTCGAAAGCTACATATAAGGAACGTGCTGCTACTCATCCTAGTCCTGTTGCTGCC
AAGCTATTTAATATCATGCACGAAAAGCAAACAAACTTGTGTGCTTCATTGGATGTTCGTACCACCAAGG
AATTACTGGAGTTAGTTGAAGCATTAGGTCCCAAAATTTGTTTACTAAAAACACATGTGGATATCTTGAC
TGATTTTTCCATGGAGGGCACAGTTAAGCCGCTAAAGGCATTATCCGCCAAGTACAATTTTTTACTCTTC
GAGGACAGAAAATTTGCTGACATTGGTAATACAGTCAAATTGCAGTACTCTGCGGGTGTATACAGAATAG
CAGAATGGGCAGACATTACGAATGCACACGGTGTGGTGGGCCCAGGTATTGTTAGCGGTTTGAAGCAGGC
GGCAGAAGAAGTAACAAAGGAACCTAGAGGCCTTTTGATGTTAGCAGAATTGTCATGCAAGGGCTCCCTA
TCTACTGGAGAATATACTAAGGGTACTGTTGACATTGCGAAGAGCGACAAAGATTTTGTTATCGGCTTTA
TTGCTCAAAGAGACATGGGTGGAAGAGATGAAGGTTACGATTGGTTGATTATGACACCCGGTGTGGGTTT
AGATGACAAGGGAGATGCATTGGGTCAACAGTATAGAACCGTGGATGATGTGGTTTCTACAGGATCTGAC
ATTATTATTGTTGGAAGAGGACTATTTGCAAAGGGAAGGGATGCTAAGGTAGAGGGTGAACGTTACAGAA
AAGCAGGCTGGGAAGCATATTTGAGAAGATGCGGCCAGCAAAACTAAAAAACTGTATTATAAGTAAATGC
ATGTATACTAAACTCACAAATTAGAGCTTCAATTTAATTATATCAGTTATTACCCGAGTAACGAAGCATC
TGTGCTTCATTTTGTAGAACAAAAATGCAACGCGAGAGCGCTAATTTTTCAAACAAAGAATCTGAGCTGC
ATTTTTACAGAACAGAAATGCAACGCGAAAGCGCTATTTTACCAACGAAGAATCTGTGCTTCATTTTTGT
AAAACAAAAATGCAACGCGAGAGCGCTAATTTTTCAAACAAAGAATCTGAGCTGCATTTTTACAGAACAG
AAATGCAACGCGAGAGCGCTATTTTACCAACAAAGAATCTATACTTCTTTTTTGTTCTACAAAAATGCAT
CCCGAGAGCGCTATTTTTCTAACAAAGCATCTTAGATTACTTTTTTTCTCCTTTGTGCGCTCTATAATGC
AGTCTCTTGATAACTTTTTGCACTGTAGGTCCGTTAAGGTTAGAAGAAGGCTACTTTGGTGTCTATTTTC
TCTTCCATAAAAAAAGCCTGACTCCACTTCCCGCGTTTACTGATTACTAGCGAAGCTGCGGGTGCATTTT
TTCAAGATAAAGGCATCCCCGATTATATTCTATACCGATGTGGATTGCGCATACTTTGTGAACAGAAAGT
GATAGCGTTGATGATTCTTCATTGGTCAGAAAATTATGAACGGTTTCTTCTATTTTGTCTCTATATACTA
CGTATAGGAAATGTTTACATTTTCGTATTGTTTTCGATTCACTCTATGAATAGTTCTTACTACAATTTTT
TTGTCTAAAGAGTAATACTAGAGATAAACATAAAAAATGTAGAGGTCGAGTTTAGATGCAAGTTCAAGGA
GCGAAAGGTGGATGGGTAGGTTATATAGGGATATAGCACAGAGATATATAGCAAAGAGATACTTTTGAGC
AATGTTTGTGGAAGCGGTATTCGCAATATTTTAGTAGCTCGTTACAGTCCGGTGCGTTTTTGGTTTTTTG
AAAGTGCGTCATCAGAGCGCTTTTGGTTTTCAAAAGCGCTCTGAAGTTCCTATACTTTCTAGCTAGAGAA
TAGGAACTTCCCGAGCGGCCGCGTGTTACAAGCTTGACTCCAGCGTAACTGGACTGCAATCAACTCACTG
GCTCACCTTCACGGGTGGGCCTTTCTTCGGTAGAAAATCAAAGGATCTTCTTGAGATCCTTTTTTTCTGC
GCGTAATCTGCTGCTTGCAAACAAAAAAACCACCGCTACCAGCGGTGGTTTGTTTGCCGGATCAAGAGCT
ACCAACTCTTTTTCCGAGGTAACTGGCTTCAGCAGAGCGCAGATACCAAATACTGTTCTTCTAGTGTAGC
CGTAGTTAGGCCACCACTTCAAGAACTCTGTAGCACCGCCTACATACCTCGCTCTGCTAATCCTGTTACC
AGTGGCTGCTGCCAGTGGCGATAAGTCGTGTCTTACCGGGTTGGACTCAAGACGATAGTTACCGGATAAG
GCGCAGCGGTCGGGCTGAACGGGGGGTTCGTGCACACAGCCCAGCTTGGAGCGAACGACCTACACCGAAC
TGAGATACCTACAGCGTGAGCTATGAGAAAGCGCCACGCTTCCCGAAGGGAGAAAGGCGGACAGGTATCC
GGTAAGCGGCAGGGTCGGAACAGGAGAGCGCACGAGGGAGCTTCCAGGGGTAAACGCCTGGTATCTTTAT
AGTCCTGTCGGGTTTCGCCACCTCTGACTTGAGCATCGATTTTTGTGATGCTCGTCAGGGGGGCGGAGCC
TATGGAAAAACGCCAGCAACGCAGAAAGGCCCACCCGAAGGTGAGCCAGGTGATTACATTTGGGCCCTCA
TCAGAGGTTTTCACCGTCATCACCGAAACGCGCGAGGCAGCTGCGGTAAAGCTCATCAGCGTGGTCGTGA
AGCGATTCACAGATGTCTGCCTGTTCATCCGCGTCCAGCTCGTTGAGTTTCTCCAGAAGCGTTAATGTCT
GGCTTCTGATAAAGCGGGCCATGTTAAGGGCGGTTTTTTCCTGTTTGGTCACTTACCAATGCTTAATCAG
TGAGGCACCTATCTCAGCGATCTGTCTATTTCGTTCATCCATAGTTGCCTGACTCCCCGTCGTGTAGATA
ACTACGATGCGGGAGGGCTTACCATCTGGCCCCAGTGCTGCAATGATACCGCGAGACCCACGCTCACCGG
CTCCAGATTTATCAGCAATAAACCAGCCAGCCGGGAGGGCCGAGCGCAGAAGTGATCCTGCAACTTTATC
CGCCTCCATCCAGTCTATTAATTGTTGCCGGGAAGCTAGAGTAAGTAGTTCGCCAGTTAATAGTTTGCGC
AACGTTGTTGCCATTGCTACAGGCATCGTGGTGTCACGCTCGTCGTTTGGTATGGCTTCATTCAGCTCCG
GTTCCCAACGATCAAGGCGAGTTACATGATCCCCCATGTTGTGCAAAAAAGCGGTTAGCTCCTTCGGTCC
TCCGATCGTTGCCAGAAGTAAGTTGGCCGCAGTGTTATCACTCATGGTTATGGCAGCACTGCATAATTCT
CTTACTGTCATGCCATCCGTGAGATGCTTTTCTGTGACTGGTGAGTACTCAACCAAGTCATTCTGAGAAT
AGTGTATGCGGCGACCGAGTTGCTCTTGCCCGGCGTCAATACGGGATAATACCGCGCCACATAGCAGAAC
TTTAAAAGTGCTCATCATTGGAAAACGTTCTTCGGGGCGTAAACTCTCAAGGATCTTACCGCTGTTGAGA
TCCAGTTCGATGTAACCCACTCGTGCACCCAACTGATCTTCAGCATCTTTTACTTTCACCAGCGTTTCTG
GGTGAGCAAAAACAGGAAGGCAAAATGCCGCAAAAAAGGGAATAAGGGCGACACGGAAATGTTGAATACT
CATTTTAGCTTCCTTAGCTCCTGAAAATCTCGATAACTCAAAAAATACGCCCGGTAGTGATCTTATTTCA
TTATGGTGAAAGTTGGAACCTCTTACGTGCCGATCAAGTCAAAAGCCTCCGGTCGGAGGCTTTTGACTTT
CTGCTATGGAGGTCAGGTATGATTTAAATGGTCAGTTAGA
